Addgene plasmid #142675: TFORF0683
Purpose: Lentiviral vector for overexpressing transcription factor ORFs with unique 24-bp barcodes. Barcodes facilitate identification of transcription factors in pooled screens.
Depositing lab: Feng Zhang. Depositing organization: Broad Institute. Publication: A transcription factor atlas of directed differentiation. Joung J, Ma S, Tay T, Geiger-Schuller KR, Kirchgatterer PC, Verdine VK, Guo B, Arias-Garcia MA, Allen WE, Singh A, Kuksenko O, Abudayyeh OO, Gootenberg JS, Fu Z, Macrae RK, Buenrostro JD, Regev A, Zhang F. Cell. 2023 Jan 5;186(1):209-229.e26. doi: 10.1016/j.cell.2022.11.026. PubMed 36608654.
Backbone
  Vector backbone: pLX_TRC317
  Backbone manufacturer: Broad Institute Genetic Perturbation Platform
  Backbone size w/o insert (bp): 8264
  Vector type: Mammalian Expression, Lentiviral
  Selectable markers: Puromycin
Growth in bacteria
  Bacterial resistance: Ampicillin, 100 μg/mL
  Growth temperature: 37°C
  Growth strain: NEB Stable
  Copy number: High Copy
Gene/Insert
  Gene/Insert name: PRDM12
  Species: H. sapiens (human)
  Insert size (bp): 1205
  Entrez Gene: PRDM12 (a.k.a. PFM9)
  Promoter: EF1a
  Cloning method: Unknown
  Sequencing primers: 5′ GGGTGGAGACTGAAGTTAGGCCAG; 3′ CACATAGCGTAAAAGGAGCAACATAG
Terms and licenses: Academic/Nonprofit Terms; Industry Terms: Not Available to Industry
Depositor comments: NM_021619,ENST00000253008 . The transcription factor ORF portion of this plasmid was synthesized by Genewiz. Please test multiple small colonies in case of plasmid recombination. To make this collection available in a timely manner, a portion of this collection was not fully sequenced by Addgene. If an Addgene verified full plasmid sequence is not available, please contact us prior to placing an order to request the full sequence.
How to cite: TFORF0683 was a gift from Feng Zhang (Addgene plasmid # 142675 ; http://n2t.net/addgene:142675 ; RRID:Addgene_142675)
