[The description below was written by a language model from this plasmid's Addgene catalogue record and pLannotate feature annotations shown in this document.]
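Description:
TFORF0683 is a lentiviral mammalian expression plasmid built on the pLX_TRC317 backbone. It carries the human transcription factor PRDM12 (also known as PFM9) as one member of a barcoded transcription factor ORF collection. It is propagated in E. coli through a high-copy ColE1/pUC-type origin with ampicillin resistance (AmpR). An f1 origin and remnants of a lac/lacZα cloning region flanked by T3 and T7 promoters are also present in the bacterial portion. The depositor notes that the plasmid can recombine, which is a common concern with LTR-containing vectors.

The viral cassette has a third-generation, self-inactivating layout. An RSV promoter drives a truncated HIV-1 5' LTR, followed by the Ψ packaging signal with a gag fragment, the RRE for Rev-dependent export of the genomic RNA, and a cPPT/CTS. The cassette ends in a ΔU3 3' LTR with a downstream SV40 polyadenylation signal. Within the provirus, an SV40 early promoter/origin region sits upstream of the puromycin N-acetyltransferase gene, allowing selection of transduced cells. A separate EF-1α promoter drives constitutive expression of the synthesized PRDM12 ORF. A WPRE downstream of the ORF enhances transcript stability and expression.

According to the record, each construct in the collection carries a unique 24-bp barcode, although the feature table does not annotate it. The short U6 promoter fragment annotated between the ORF and the WPRE is probably a partial sequence match rather than a functional Pol III unit. The barcode allows the overexpressed factor to be identified in pooled screens, such as those testing which transcription factors direct cell differentiation.
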