Features (pLannotate 1.2.2; 31 found; start..end, strand, type, name):
      5..231     +  promoter       RSV promoter: Rous sarcoma virus enhancer/promoter
    232..412     +  LTR            5' LTR (truncated): truncated 5' long terminal repeat (LTR) from HIV-1
    459..584     +  misc_feature   HIV-1 Ψ: packaging signal of human immunodeficiency virus type 1
    568..931     +  CDS            HIV-1 gag (fragment): gag protein from human immunodeficiency virus 1; gag
   1077..1310    +  misc_feature   RRE: The Rev response element (RRE) of HIV-1 allows for Rev-dependent mRNA export from the nucleus to the cytoplasm.
   1687..1713    +  CDS            Rev (fragment): human immunodeficiency virus 1 (HIV-1) Rev protein; rev; enhances nuclear export of unspliced and incompletely spliced viral mRNAs
   1720..1743    +  promoter       SV40 promoter (fragment): SV40 early promoter
   1744..1815    +  promoter       SV40 promoter (fragment): SV40 enhancer and early promoter
   1839..1974    +  rep_origin     SV40 ori: SV40 origin of replication
   2020..2616    +  CDS            PuroR (fragment): puromycin N-acetyltransferase; pac from Streptomyces; confers resistance to puromycin
   2665..2782    +  misc_feature   cPPT/CTS: central polypurine tract and central termination sequence of HIV-1
   2847..2913    +  CDS            small t antigen (fragment): SV40 (simian virus 40) small t antigen
   2920..4098    +  promoter       EF-1α promoter: strong constitutive promoter for human elongation factor EF-1α
   4115..5215    +  CDS            PRDM12: PRD12_HUMAN - Also known as PFM9. Experimental evidence at protein level: Swiss-Prot protein existence level 1. Involved in the positive regulation of histone H3-K9 dimethylation. From Homo sapiens (Human).
   5231..5284    +  promoter       U6 promoter (fragment): RNA polymerase III promoter for human U6 snRNA
   5326..5914    +  misc_feature   WPRE: woodchuck hepatitis virus posttranscriptional regulatory element
   5965..5984    +  misc_feature   cPPT/CTS (fragment): central polypurine tract and central termination sequence of HIV-1
   5986..6219    +  LTR            3' LTR (ΔU3): self-inactivating 3' long terminal repeat (LTR) from HIV-1
   6297..6418    +  polyA_signal   SV40 poly(A) signal: SV40 polyadenylation signal
   6458..6593    +  rep_origin     SV40 ori: SV40 origin of replication
   6614..6632    -  promoter       T7 promoter: promoter for bacteriophage T7 RNA polymerase
   6640..6795    +  CDS            lacZα (fragment): LacZα fragment of β-galactosidase; lacZ fragment
   6800..7228    +  rep_origin     f1 ori (sequence partly withheld): f1 bacteriophage origin of replication; arrow indicates direction of (+) strand synthesis
   7281..7385    +  promoter       AmpR promoter: bla
   7386..8246    +  CDS            AmpR: β-lactamase; bla; confers resistance to ampicillin, carbenicillin, and related antibiotics
   8417..9005    +  rep_origin     ori: high-copy-number ColE1/pMB1/pBR322/pUC origin of replication
   9188..9280    +  CDS            lacI (fragment): lac repressor; lacI; The lac repressor binds to the lac operator to inhibit transcription in E. coli. This inhibition can be relieved by adding lactose or isopropyl-β-D-thiogalactopyranoside (IPTG).
   9293..9314    +  protein_bind   CAP binding site: CAP binding activates transcription in the presence of cAMP. E. coli catabolite activator protein
   9329..9359    +  promoter       lac promoter: promoter for the E. coli lac operon
   9367..9383    +  protein_bind   lac operator: The lac repressor binds to the lac operator to inhibit transcription in E. coli. This inhibition can be relieved by adding lactose or isopropyl-β-D-thiogalactopyranoside (IPTG). lac repressor encoded by lacI
   9428..9446    +  promoter       T3 promoter: promoter for bacteriophage T3 RNA polymerase
>Addgene plasmid #142675 | TFORF0683 | addgene full sequence | sequence record 397739 | Addgene NGS Result
TTAATGTAGTCTTATGCAATACTCTTGTAGTCTTGCAACATGGTAACGATGAGTTAGCAACATGCCTTAC
AAGGAGAGAAAAAGCACCGTGCATGCCGATTGGTGGAAGTAAGGTGGTACGATCGTGCCTTATTAGGAAG
GCAACAGACGGGTCTGACATGGATTGGACGAACCACTGAATTGCCGCATTGCAGAGATATTGTATTTAAG
TGCCTAGCTCGATACATAAACGGGTCTCTCTGGTTAGACCAGATCTGAGCCTGGGAGCTCTCTGGCTAAC
TAGGGAACCCACTGCTTAAGCCTCAATAAAGCTTGCCTTGAGTGCTTCAAGTAGTGTGTGCCCGTCTGTT
GTGTGACTCTGGTAACTAGAGATCCCTCAGACCCTTTTAGTCAGTGTGGAAAATCTCTAGCAGTGGCGCC
CGAACAGGGACTTGAAAGCGAAAGGGAAACCAGAGGAGCTCTCTCGACGCAGGACTCGGCTTGCTGAAGC
GCGCACGGCAAGAGGCGAGGGGCGGCGACTGGTGAGTACGCCAAAAATTTTGACTAGCGGAGGCTAGAAG
GAGAGAGATGGGTGCGAGAGCGTCAGTATTAAGCGGGGGAGAATTAGATCGCGATGGGAAAAAATTCGGT
TAAGGCCAGGGGGAAAGAAAAAATATAAATTAAAACATATAGTATGGGCAAGCAGGGAGCTAGAACGATT
CGCAGTTAATCCTGGCCTGTTAGAAACATCAGAAGGCTGTAGACAAATACTGGGACAGCTACAACCATCC
CTTCAGACAGGATCAGAAGAACTTAGATCATTATATAATACAGTAGCAACCCTCTATTGTGTGCATCAAA
GGATAGAGATAAAAGACACCAAGGAAGCTTTAGACAAGATAGAGGAAGAGCAAAACAAAAGTAAGACCAC
CGCACAGCAAGCGGCCGCTGATCTTCAGACCTGGAGGAGGAGATATGAGGGACAATTGGAGAAGTGAATT
ATATAAATATAAAGTAGTAAAAATTGAACCATTAGGAGTAGCACCCACCAAGGCAAAGAGAAGAGTGGTG
CAGAGAGAAAAAAGAGCAGTGGGAATAGGAGCTTTGTTCCTTGGGTTCTTGGGAGCAGCAGGAAGCACTA
TGGGCGCAGCGTCAATGACGCTGACGGTACAGGCCAGACAATTATTGTCTGGTATAGTGCAGCAGCAGAA
CAATTTGCTGAGGGCTATTGAGGCGCAACAGCATCTGTTGCAACTCACAGTCTGGGGCATCAAGCAGCTC
CAGGCAAGAATCCTGGCTGTGGAAAGATACCTAAAGGATCAACAGCTCCTGGGGATTTGGGGTTGCTCTG
GAAAACTCATTTGCACCACTGCTGTGCCTTGGAATGCTAGTTGGAGTAATAAATCTCTGGAACAGATTTG
GAATCACACGACCTGGATGGAGTGGGACAGAGAAATTAACAATTACACAAGCTTAATACACTCCTTAATT
GAAGAATCGCAAAACCAGCAAGAAAAGAATGAACAAGAATTATTGGAATTAGATAAATGGGCAAGTTTGT
GGAATTGGTTTAACATAACAAATTGGCTGTGGTATATAAAATTATTCATAATGATAGTAGGAGGCTTGGT
AGGTTTAAGAATAGTTTTTGCTGTACTTTCTATAGTGAATAGAGTTAGGCAGGGATATTCACCATTATCG
TTTCAGACCCACCTCCCAACCCCGAGGGGACCCATGCATTGCATCTCAATTAGTCAGCAACCAGGTGTGG
AAAGTCCCCAGGCTCCCCAGCAGGCAGAAGTATGCAAAGCATGCGTCTCAATTAGTCAGCAACCATAGTC
CCGCCCCTAACTCCGCCCATCCCGCCCCTAACTCCGCCCAGTTCCGCCCATTCTCCGCCCCATGGCTGAC
TAATTTTTTTTATTTATGCAGAGGCCGAGGCCGCCTCGGCCTCTGAGCTATTCCAGAAGTAGTGAGGAGG
CTTTTTTGGAGGCCTAGGCTTTTGCAAAAAGCTTTCTAGAGGTACCACCGGAGCTTACCATGACCGAGTA
CAAGCCCACGGTGCGCCTCGCCACCCGCGACGACGTCCCCAGGGCCGTACGCACCCTCGCCGCCGCGTTC
GCCGACTACCCCGCCACGCGCCACACCGTCGATCCGGACCGCCACATCGAGCGGGTCACCGAGCTGCAAG
AACTCTTCCTCACGCGCGTCGGGCTCGACATCGGCAAGGTGTGGGTCGCGGACGACGGCGCCGCCGTGGC
GGTCTGGACCACGCCGGAGAGCGTCGAAGCGGGGGCGGTGTTCGCCGAGATCGGCCCGCGCATGGCCGAG
TTGAGCGGTTCCCGGCTGGCCGCGCAGCAACAGATGGAAGGCCTCCTGGCGCCGCACCGGCCCAAGGAGC
CCGCGTGGTTCCTGGCCACCGTCGGCGTCTCGCCCGACCACCAGGGCAAGGGTCTGGGCAGCGCCGTCGT
GCTCCCCGGAGTGGAGGCGGCCGAGCGCGCCGGGGTGCCCGCCTTCCTGGAGACCTCCGCGCCCCGCAAC
CTCCCCTTCTACGAGCGGCTCGGCTTCACCGTCACCGCCGACGTCGAGGTGCCCGAAGGACCGCGCACCT
GGTGCATGACCCGCAAGCCCGGTGCCAGTTAACGAATTCTAGATCTTGAGACAAATGGCAGTATTCATCC
ACAATTTTAAAAGAAAAGGGGGGATTGGGGGGTACAGTGCAGGGGAAAGAATAGTAGACATAATAGCAAC
AGACATACAAACTAAAGAATTACAAAAACAAATTACAAAAATTCAAAATTTTCGGGTTTATTACAGGGAC
AGCAGAGATCCACTTTGGCGCCGGCTCGAGGCCTGCAGGTGCAAAGATGGATAAAGTTTTAAACAGAGAG
GAATCTTTGCAGCTAATGGACCTTCTAGGTCTTGAAAGGAGTGGGAATTGGCTCCGGTGCCCGTCAGTGG
GCAGAGCGCACATCGCCCACAGTCCCCGAGAAGTTGGGGGGAGGGGTCGGCAATTGAACCGGTGCCTAGA
GAAGGTGGCGCGGGGTAAACTGGGAAAGTGATGTCGTGTACTGGCTCCGCCTTTTTCCCGAGGGTGGGGG
AGAACCGTATATAAGTGCAGTAGTCGCCGTGAACGTTCTTTTTCGCAACGGGTTTGCCGCCAGAACACAG
GTAAGTGCCGTGTGTGGTTCCCGCGGGCCTGGCCTCTTTACGGGTTATGGCCCTTGCGTGCCTTGAATTA
CTTCCACCTGGCTGCAGTACGTGATTCTTGATCCCGAGCTTCGGGTTGGAAGTGGGTGGGAGAGTTCGAG
GCCTTGCGCTTAAGGAGCCCCTTCGCCTCGTGCTTGAGTTGAGGCCTGGCCTGGGCGCTGGGGCCGCCGC
GTGCGAATCTGGTGGCACCTTCGCGCCTGTCTCGCTGCTTTCGATAAGTCTCTAGCCATTTAAAATTTTT
GATGACCTGCTGCGACGCTTTTTTTCTGGCAAGATAGTCTTGTAAATGCGGGCCAAGATCTGCACACTGG
TATTTCGGTTTTTGGGGCCGCGGGCGGCGACGGGGCCCGTGCGTCCCAGCGCACATGTTCGGCGAGGCGG
GGCCTGCGAGCGCGGCCACCGAGAATCGGACGGGGGTAGTCTCAAGCTGGCCGGCCTGCTCTGGTGCCTG
GCCTCGCGCCGCCGTGTATCGCCCCGCCCTGGGCGGCAAGGCTGGCCCGGTCGGCACCAGTTGCGTGAGC
GGAAAGATGGCCGCTTCCCGGCCCTGCTGCAGGGAGCTCAAAATGGAGGACGCGGCGCTCGGGAGAGCGG
GCGGGTGAGTCACCCACACAAAGGAAAAGGGCCTTTCCGTCCTCAGCCGTCGCTTCATGTGACTCCACGG
AGTACCGGGCGCCGTCCAGGCACCTCGATTAGTTCTCGAGCTTTTGGAGTACGTCGTCTTTAGGTTGGGG
GGAGGGGTTTTATGCGATGGAGTTTCCCCACACTGAGTGGGTGGAGACTGAAGTTAGGCCAGCTTGGCAC
TTGATGTAATTCTCCTTGGAATTTGCCCTTTTTGAGTTTGGATCTTGGTTCATTCTCAAGCCTCAGACAG
TGGTTCAAAGTTTTTTTCTTCCATTTCAGGTGTCGTGAGGCTAGCACCGCCACCATGATGGGCTCCGTGC
TCCCGGCTGAGGCCCTGGTGCTCAAGACCGGGCTGAAGGCGCCGGGACTGGCGCTGGCCGAGGTTATCAC
CTCCGACATCCTGCACAGCTTCCTGTACGGCCGCTGGCGCAACGTGCTCGGGGAGCAGCTCTTCGAGGAC
AAGAGCCACCACGCCAGCCCCAAGACAGCCTTCACCGCCGAGGTGCTGGCGCAGTCCTTCTCCGGCGAAG
TGCAGAAGCTGTCCAGCCTGGTGCTGCCTGCGGAGGTGATCATCGCTCAGAGCTCCATCCCTGGCGAGGG
CCTCGGCATCTTCTCCAAGACGTGGATCAAGGCGGGAACCGAGATGGGCCCCTTCACCGGCCGCGTGATC
GCCCCGGAGCACGTGGACATCTGCAAGAACAACAACCTCATGTGGGAGGTGTTCAATGAGGATGGCACGG
TGCGCTACTTCATCGATGCCAGCCAGGAGGACCACCGGAGCTGGATGACCTACATCAAGTGTGCACGTAA
CGAACAGGAGCAGAACCTGGAGGTGGTCCAGATCGGCACCAGCATCTTCTACAAGGCCATTGAGATGATC
CCACCTGACCAGGAACTGCTGGTGTGGTACGGAAACTCACACAACACCTTCCTGGGGATCCCAGGTGTGC
CCGGGCTAGAGGAGGACCAGAAAAAGAACAAGCATGAGGACTTCCACCCGGCGGACTCGGCGGCTGGCCC
CGCGGGCCGCATGCGATGCGTCATCTGCCACCGCGGCTTCAACTCGCGCAGCAACCTGCGCTCGCACATG
CGCATCCACACGCTGGACAAGCCCTTCGTGTGCCGCTTCTGCAACCGCCGCTTCAGCCAGTCGTCCACGC
TGCGCAACCACGTGCGCCTGCACACGGGCGAGCGCCCCTACAAGTGCCAGGTGTGCCAGAGCGCCTACTC
GCAGCTGGCCGGCCTGCGCGCCCACCAGAAGAGCGCGCGGCACCGGCCGCCCAGCACCGCGCTGCAGGCA
CACTCGCCCGCGCTGCCCGCCCCGCACGCGCACGCGCCCGCGCTCGCCGCCGCCGCCGCCGCCGCCGCCG
CCGCCGCCGCGCACCACCTGCCGGCCATGGTGCTGTAGTAATGAACTAGTCCGTAACTTGAAAGTATTTC
GATTTCTTGGCTTTATATATCTTGTGGAAAGGACGAGCCGCACGAGCTACGTCGCATAGAACGCGTTAAG
TCGACAATCAACCTCTGGATTACAAAATTTGTGAAAGATTGACTGGTATTCTTAACTATGTTGCTCCTTT
TACGCTATGTGGATACGCTGCTTTAATGCCTTTGTATCATGCTATTGCTTCCCGTATGGCTTTCATTTTC
TCCTCCTTGTATAAATCCTGGTTGCTGTCTCTTTATGAGGAGTTGTGGCCCGTTGTCAGGCAACGTGGCG
TGGTGTGCACTGTGTTTGCTGACGCAACCCCCACTGGTTGGGGCATTGCCACCACCTGTCAGCTCCTTTC
CGGGACTTTCGCTTTCCCCCTCCCTATTGCCACGGCGGAACTCATCGCCGCCTGCCTTGCCCGCTGCTGG
ACAGGGGCTCGGCTGTTGGGCACTGACAATTCCGTGGTGTTGTCGGGGAAATCATCGTCCTTTCCTTGGC
TGCTCGCCTGTGTTGCCACCTGGATTCTGCGCGGGACGTCCTTCTGCTACGTCCCTTCGGCCCTCAATCC
AGCGGACCTTCCTTCCCGCGGCCTGCTGCCGGCTCTGCGGCCTCTTCCGCGTCTTCGCCTTCGCCCTCAG
ACGAGTCGGATCTCCCTTTGGGCCGCCTCCCCGCGTCGACTTTAAGACCAATGACTTACAAGGCAGCTGT
AGATCTTAGCCACTTTTTAAAAGAAAAGGGGGGACTGGAAGGGCTAATTCACTCCCAACGAAGACAAGAT
CTGCTTTTTGCTTGTACTGGGTCTCTCTGGTTAGACCAGATCTGAGCCTGGGAGCTCTCTGGCTAACTAG
GGAACCCACTGCTTAAGCCTCAATAAAGCTTGCCTTGAGTGCTTCAAGTAGTGTGTGCCCGTCTGTTGTG
TGACTCTGGTAACTAGAGATCCCTCAGACCCTTTTAGTCAGTGTGGAAAATCTCTAGCAGTACGTATAGT
AGTTCATGTCATCTTATTATTCAGTATTTATAACTTGCAAAGAAATGAATATCAGAGAGTGAGAGGAACT
TGTTTATTGCAGCTTATAATGGTTACAAATAAAGCAATAGCATCACAAATTTCACAAATAAAGCATTTTT
TTCACTGCATTCTAGTTGTGGTTTGTCCAAACTCATCAATGTATCTTATCATGTCTGGCTCTAGCTATCC
CGCCCCTAACTCCGCCCATCCCGCCCCTAACTCCGCCCAGTTCCGCCCATTCTCCGCCCCATGGCTGACT
AATTTTTTTTATTTATGCAGAGGCCGAGGCCGCCTCGGCCTCTGAGCTATTCCAGAAGTAGTGAGGAGGC
TTTTTTGGAGGCCTAGGGACGTACCCAATTCGCCCTATAGTGAGTCGTATTACGCGCGCTCACTGGCCGT
CGTTTTACAACGTCGTGACTGGGAAAACCCTGGCGTTACCCAACTTAATCGCCTTGCAGCACATCCCCCT
TTCGCCAGCTGGCGTAATAGCGAAGAGGCCCGCACCGATCGCCCTTCCCAACAGTTGCGCAGCCTGAATG
GCGAATGGG
[124 nt withheld, positions 6800-6923]
C
[91 nt withheld, positions 6925-7015]
A
[49 nt withheld, positions 7017-7065]
CCTTTGACGTTGGAGTCCACGTTCTTT
[37 nt withheld, positions 7093-7129]
ACCCTATCTCGGTCTATTCTTTTGATTTATAAGGGATTTTGCCGATTTCGGCCTATTGGTTAAAAAATGA
GCTGATTTAACAAAAATTTAACGCGAATTTTAACAAAATATTAACGCTTACAATTTAGGTGGCACTTTTC
GGGGAAATGTGCGCGGAACCCCTATTTGTTTATTTTTCTAAATACATTCAAATATGTATCCGCTCATGAG
ACAATAACCCTGATAAATGCTTCAATAATATTGAAAAAGGAAGAGTATGAGTATTCAACATTTCCGTGTC
GCCCTTATTCCCTTTTTTGCGGCATTTTGCCTTCCTGTTTTTGCTCACCCAGAAACGCTGGTGAAAGTAA
AAGATGCTGAAGATCAGTTGGGTGCACGAGTGGGTTACATCGAACTGGATCTCAACAGCGGTAAGATCCT
TGAGAGTTTTCGCCCCGAAGAACGTTTTCCAATGATGAGCACTTTTAAAGTTCTGCTATGTGGCGCGGTA
TTATCCCGTATTGACGCCGGGCAAGAGCAACTCGGTCGCCGCATACACTATTCTCAGAATGACTTGGTTG
AGTACTCACCAGTCACAGAAAAGCATCTTACGGATGGCATGACAGTAAGAGAATTATGCAGTGCTGCCAT
AACCATGAGTGATAACACTGCGGCCAACTTACTTCTGACAACGATCGGAGGACCGAAGGAGCTAACCGCT
TTTTTGCACAACATGGGGGATCATGTAACTCGCCTTGATCGTTGGGAACCGGAGCTGAATGAAGCCATAC
CAAACGACGAGCGTGACACCACGATGCCTGTAGCAATGGCAACAACGTTGCGCAAACTATTAACTGGCGA
ACTACTTACTCTAGCTTCCCGGCAACAATTAATAGACTGGATGGAGGCGGATAAAGTTGCAGGACCACTT
CTGCGCTCGGCCCTTCCGGCTGGCTGGTTTATTGCTGATAAATCTGGAGCCGGTGAGCGTGGGTCTCGCG
GTATCATTGCAGCACTGGGGCCAGATGGTAAGCCCTCCCGTATCGTAGTTATCTACACGACGGGGAGTCA
GGCAACTATGGATGAACGAAATAGACAGATCGCTGAGATAGGTGCCTCACTGATTAAGCATTGGTAACTG
TCAGACCAAGTTTACTCATATATACTTTAGATTGATTTAAAACTTCATTTTTAATTTAAAAGGATCTAGG
TGAAGATCCTTTTTGATAATCTCATGACCAAAATCCCTTAACGTGAGTTTTCGTTCCACTGAGCGTCAGA
CCCCGTAGAAAAGATCAAAGGATCTTCTTGAGATCCTTTTTTTCTGCGCGTAATCTGCTGCTTGCAAACA
AAAAAACCACCGCTACCAGCGGTGGTTTGTTTGCCGGATCAAGAGCTACCAACTCTTTTTCCGAAGGTAA
CTGGCTTCAGCAGAGCGCAGATACCAAATACTGTTCTTCTAGTGTAGCCGTAGTTAGGCCACCACTTCAA
GAACTCTGTAGCACCGCCTACATACCTCGCTCTGCTAATCCTGTTACCAGTGGCTGCTGCCAGTGGCGAT
AAGTCGTGTCTTACCGGGTTGGACTCAAGACGATAGTTACCGGATAAGGCGCAGCGGTCGGGCTGAACGG
GGGGTTCGTGCACACAGCCCAGCTTGGAGCGAACGACCTACACCGAACTGAGATACCTACAGCGTGAGCT
ATGAGAAAGCGCCACGCTTCCCGAAGGGAGAAAGGCGGACAGGTATCCGGTAAGCGGCAGGGTCGGAACA
GGAGAGCGCACGAGGGAGCTTCCAGGGGGAAACGCCTGGTATCTTTATAGTCCTGTCGGGTTTCGCCACC
TCTGACTTGAGCGTCGATTTTTGTGATGCTCGTCAGGGGGGCGGAGCCTATGGAAAAACGCCAGCAACGC
GGCCTTTTTACGGTTCCTGGCCTTTTGCTGGCCTTTTGCTCACATGTTCTTTCCTGCGTTATCCCCTGAT
TCTGTGGATAACCGTATTACCGCCTTTGAGTGAGCTGATACCGCTCGCCGCAGCCGAACGACCGAGCGCA
GCGAGTCAGTGAGCGAGGAAGCGGAAGAGCGCCCAATACGCAAACCGCCTCTCCCCGCGCGTTGGCCGAT
TCATTAATGCAGCTGGCACGACAGGTTTCCCGACTGGAAAGCGGGCAGTGAGCGCAACGCAATTAATGTG
AGTTAGCTCACTCATTAGGCACCCCAGGCTTTACACTTTATGCTTCCGGCTCGTATGTTGTGTGGAATTG
TGAGCGGATAACAATTTCACACAGGAAACAGCTATGACCATGATTACGCCAAGCGCGCAATTAACCCTCA
CTAAAGGGAACAAAAGCTGGAGCTGCAAGC
