>Addgene plasmid #142675 | TFORF0683 | depositor partial sequence | sequence record 280163 | Insert
ACCGCCACCATGATGGGCTCCGTGCTCCCGGCTGAGGCCCTGGTGCTCAAGACCGGGCTGAAGGCGCCGG
GACTGGCGCTGGCCGAGGTTATCACCTCCGACATCCTGCACAGCTTCCTGTACGGCCGCTGGCGCAACGT
GCTCGGGGAGCAGCTCTTCGAGGACAAGAGCCACCACGCCAGCCCCAAGACAGCCTTCACCGCCGAGGTG
CTGGCGCAGTCCTTCTCCGGCGAAGTGCAGAAGCTGTCCAGCCTGGTGCTGCCTGCGGAGGTGATCATCG
CTCAGAGCTCCATCCCTGGCGAGGGCCTCGGCATCTTCTCCAAGACGTGGATCAAGGCGGGAACCGAGAT
GGGCCCCTTCACCGGCCGCGTGATCGCCCCGGAGCACGTGGACATCTGCAAGAACAACAACCTCATGTGG
GAGGTGTTCAATGAGGATGGCACGGTGCGCTACTTCATCGATGCCAGCCAGGAGGACCACCGGAGCTGGA
TGACCTACATCAAGTGTGCACGTAACGAACAGGAGCAGAACCTGGAGGTGGTCCAGATCGGCACCAGCAT
CTTCTACAAGGCCATTGAGATGATCCCACCTGACCAGGAACTGCTGGTGTGGTACGGAAACTCACACAAC
ACCTTCCTGGGGATCCCAGGTGTGCCCGGGCTAGAGGAGGACCAGAAAAAGAACAAGCATGAGGACTTCC
ACCCGGCGGACTCGGCGGCTGGCCCCGCGGGCCGCATGCGATGCGTCATCTGCCACCGCGGCTTCAACTC
GCGCAGCAACCTGCGCTCGCACATGCGCATCCACACGCTGGACAAGCCCTTCGTGTGCCGCTTCTGCAAC
CGCCGCTTCAGCCAGTCGTCCACGCTGCGCAACCACGTGCGCCTGCACACGGGCGAGCGCCCCTACAAGT
GCCAGGTGTGCCAGAGCGCCTACTCGCAGCTGGCCGGCCTGCGCGCCCACCAGAAGAGCGCGCGGCACCG
GCCGCCCAGCACCGCGCTGCAGGCACACTCGCCCGCGCTGCCCGCCCCGCACGCGCACGCGCCCGCGCTC
GCCGCCGCCGCCGCCGCCGCCGCCGCCGCCGCCGCGCACCACCTGCCGGCCATGGTGCTGTAGTAATGAA
CTAGTCCGTAACTTGAAAGTATTTCGATTTCTTGGCTTTATATATCTTGTGGAAAGGACGAGCCGCACGA
GCTACGTCGCATAGA
