>Addgene plasmid #142675 | TFORF0683 | depositor partial sequence | sequence record 280164 | Barcode
GCCGCACGAGCTACGTCGCATAGA
